Addgene plasmid #43723: III-TTGA
Depositing lab: Chad Cowan & Kiran Musunuru. Depositing organization: Harvard University. Publication: A TALEN Genome-Editing System for Generating Human Stem Cell-Based Disease Models. Ding Q, Lee YK, Schaefer EA, Peters DT, Veres A, Kim K, Kuperwasser N, Motola DL, Meissner TB, Hendriks WT, Trevisan M, Gupta RM, Moisan A, Banks E, Friesen M, Schinzel RT, Xia F, Tang A, Xia Y, Figueroa E, Wann A, Ahfeldt T, Daheron L, Zhang F, Rubin LL, Peng LF, Chung RT, Musunuru K, Cowan CA. Cell Stem Cell. 2012 Dec 12. pii: S1934-5909(12)00645-5. doi: 10.1016/j.stem.2012.11.011. PubMed 23246482.
Backbone
  Vector backbone: pCRII-TOPO
  Backbone manufacturer: Invitrogen
  Backbone size w/o insert (bp): 3973
  Vector type: Bacterial Cloning
Growth in bacteria
  Bacterial resistance: Ampicillin and Kanamycin, 100 & 50 μg/mL
  Growth temperature: 37°C
  Growth strain: Top10
  Copy number: High Copy
Gene/Insert
  Gene/Insert name: III-TTGA
  Species: Synthetic
  Insert size (bp): 426
  Cloning method: TOPO Cloning
  Sequencing primers: 5′ T7; 3′ M13-rev
Terms and licenses: Academic/Nonprofit Terms; Industry Terms: Not Available to Industry
How to cite: III-TTGA was a gift from Chad Cowan & Kiran Musunuru (Addgene plasmid # 43723 ; http://n2t.net/addgene:43723 ; RRID:Addgene_43723)
