[The description below was written by a language model from this plasmid's Addgene catalogue record.]
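Description:
III-TTGA is a bacterial cloning plasmid built on the commercial pCRII-TOPO backbone (about 4 kb without insert), into which a 426 bp synthetic fragment was introduced by TOPO cloning. It is maintained at high copy in E. coli and carries both ampicillin and kanamycin resistance, consistent with the dual markers of this backbone. The insert is flanked by the T7 and M13 reverse priming sites of the vector, which the record lists for sequence verification. No feature table is provided, so the exact positions and orientation of the backbone elements and the insert are not documented here.

The insert is described only by its name and as synthetic. The associated publication reports a TALEN genome-editing system for generating human stem cell-based disease models, and the naming suggests that this plasmid is one member of a library of pre-assembled TAL effector repeat modules. On that reading, "TTGA" would denote the four DNA bases recognised by the encoded repeats and "III" the position of the block within the assembled array. The insert size is roughly what four TAL repeats would occupy. This interpretation is an inference from the name and context, not something stated in the record. The plasmid has no recorded eukaryotic promoter, reporter or expression cassette. It therefore appears to serve purely as a storage and propagation vector for a building block, presumably one to be excised or amplified and combined with other modules when constructing custom TALEN DNA-binding domains. The way the fragment is released and joined is not stated in the record.
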