>Addgene plasmid #43723 | III-TTGA | depositor partial sequence | sequence record 58988 | III-TTGA sequence 426 bps
CGTCTCGGCTCACCCCAGAGCAGGTCGTGGCCATTGCCTCGAATGGAGGGGGCAAACAGGCGTTGGAAAC
CGTACAACGATTGCTGCCGGTGCTGTGCCAAGCGCACGGACTCACCCCAGAGCAGGTCGTGGCCATTGCC
TCGAATGGAGGGGGCAAACAGGCGTTGGAAACCGTACAACGATTGCTGCCGGTGCTGTGCCAAGCGCACG
GCCTCACCCCAGAGCAGGTCGTGGCAATCGCGAGCAATAACGGCGGAAAACAGGCTTTGGAAACGGTGCA
GAGGCTCCTTCCAGTGCTGTGCCAAGCGCACGGATTAACCCCAGAGCAGGTCGTGGCAATCGCCTCCAAC
ATTGGCGGGAAACAGGCACTCGAGACTGTCCAGCGCCTGCTTCCCGTGCTGTGCCAAGCGCACGGACTCA
GAGACG
