>Addgene plasmid #43723 | III-TTGA | addgene partial sequence | sequence record 61734 | M13-F20 5'-TGTAAAACGACGGCCAGT-3'
TTGGGCGATTGGGCCCTCTGATGCATGCTCGAGCGGCCGCCAGTGTGATGGATATCTGCAGAATTCGCCC
TTGCCGTCCTAGCGCGTCTCGGCTCACCCCAGAGCAGGTCGTGGCCATTGCCTCGAATGGAGGGGGCAAA
CAGGCGTTGGAAACCGTACAACGATTGCTGCCGGTGCTGTGCCAAGCGCACGGACTCACCCCAGAGCAGG
TCGTGGCCATTGCCTCGAATGGAGGGGGCAAACAGGCGTTGGAAACCGTACAACGATTGCTGCCGGTGCT
GTGCCAAGCGCACGGCCTCACCCCAGAGCAGGTCGTGGCAATCGCGAGCAATAACGGCGGAAAACAGGCT
TTGGAAACGGTGCAGAGGCTCCTTCCAGTGCTGTGCCAAGCGCACGGATTAACCCCAGAGCAGGTCGTGG
CAATCGCCTCCAACATTGGCGGGAAACAGGCACTCGAGACTGTCCAGCGCCTGCTTCCCGTGCTGTGCCA
AGCGCACGGACTCAGAGACGTGGGCACAGGAAAGAAGGGCGAATTCCAGCACACTGGCGGCCGTTACTAG
TGGATCCGAGCTCGGTACCAAGCTTGATGCATAGCTTGAGTATTCTATAGTGTCACCTAAATAGCTTGGC
GTAATCATGGTCATAGCTGTTTCCTGTGTGAAATTGTTATCCGCTCACAATTCCACACAACATACGAGCC
GGAAGCATAAAGTGTAAAGCCTGGGGTGCCTAATGAGTGAGCTAACTCACATTAATTGCGTTGCGCTCAC
TGCCCGCTTTCCAGTCGGGAAACCTGTCGTGCCAGCTGCATTAATGAATCGGCCAACGCGCGGGGAGAGG
CGGTTTGCGTATTGGGCGCTCTTCCGCTTCCTCGCTCACTGACTCGCTGCGCTCGGTCGTTCGGCTGCGG
CGAGCGGTATCAGCTCACTCAAAAGGCGGTAATACGGTTATCC
